>Addgene plasmid #228097 | PrecA-CFP--PrecA-YFP | addgene full sequence | sequence record 454109 | Addgene NGS Result
AACTCACTACTTTAGTCAGTTCCGCAGTATTACAAAAGGATGTCGCAAACGCTGTTTGCTCCTCTACAAA
ACAGACCTTAAAACCCTAAAGGCTTAAGTAGCACCCTCGCAAGCTCGGGCAAATCGCTGAATATTCCTTT
TGTCTCCGACCATCAGGCACCTGAGTCGCTGTCTTTTTCGTGACATTCAGTTCGCTGCGCTCACGGCTCT
GGCAGTGAATGGGGGTAAATGGCACTACAGGCGCCTTTTATGGATTCATGCAAGGAAACTACCCATAATA
CAAGAAAAGCCCGTCACGGGCTTCTCAGGGCGTTTTATGGCGGGTCTGCTATGTGGTGCTATCTGACTTT
TTGCTGTTCAGCAGTTCCTGCCCTCTGATTTTCCAGTCTGACCACTTCGGATTATCCCGTGACAGGTCAT
TCAGACTGGCTAATGCACCCAGTAAGGCAGCGGTATCATCAACAGGCTTACCCGTCTTACTGTCCCTAGT
GCTTGGATTCTCACCAATAAAAAACGCCCGGCGGCAACCGAGCGTTCTGAACAAATCCAGATGGAGTTCT
GAGGTCATTACTGGATCTATCAACAGGAGTCCAAGCGAGCTCTCGAACCCCAGAGTCCCGCTCAGAAGAA
CTCGTCAAGAAGGCGATAGAAGGCGATGCGCTGCGAATCGGGAGCGGCGATACCGTAAAGCACGAGGAAG
CGGTCAGCCCATTCGCCGCCAAGCTCTTCAGCAATATCACGGGTAGCCAACGCTATGTCCTGATAGCGGT
CCGCCACACCCAGCCGGCCACAGTCGATGAATCCAGAAAAGCGGCCATTTTCCACCATGATATTCGGCAA
GCAGGCATCGCCATGGGTCACGACGAGATCCTCGCCGTCGGGCATGCGCGCCTTGAGCCTGGCGAACAGT
TCGGCTGGCGCGAGCCCCTGATGCTCTTCGTCCAGATCATCCTGATCGACAAGACCGGCTTCCATCCGAG
TACGTGCTCGCTCGATGCGATGTTTCGCTTGGTGGTCGAATGGGCAGGTAGCCGGATCAAGCGTATGCAG
CCGCCGCATTGCATCAGCCATGATGGATACTTTCTCGGCAGGAGCAAGGTGAGATGACAGGAGATCCTGC
CCCGGCACTTCGCCCAATAGCAGCCAGTCCCTTCCCGCTTCAGTGACAACGTCGAGCACAGCTGCGCAAG
GAACGCCCGTCGTGGCCAGCCACGATAGCCGCGCTGCCTCGTCCTGCAGTTCATTCAGGGCACCGGACAG
GTCGGTCTTGACAAAAAGAACCGGGCGCCCCTGCGCTGACAGCCGGAACACGGCGGCATCAGAGCAGCCG
ATTGTCTGTTGTGCCCAGTCATAGCCGAATAGCCTCTCCACCCAAGCGGCCGGAGAACCTGCGTGCAATC
CATCTTGTTCAATCATGCGAAACGATCCTCATCCTGTCTCTTGATCAGATCTTGATCCCCTGCGCCATCA
GATCCTTGGCGGCAAGAAAGCCATCCAGTTTACTTTGCAGGGCTTCCCAACCTTACCAGAGGGCGCCCCA
GCTGGCAATTCCGACGTCTAAGAAACCATTATTATCATGACATTAACCTATAAAAATAGGCGTATCACGA
GGCCCTTTCGTCTTCACCTCGATGGATCCTTGCAGACCTTGTGGCAACAATTTCTACAAAACACTTGATA
CTGTATGAGCATACAGTATAATTGCTTCAACAGAACATATTGACTATCCGGTATTACCCGGCATGACAGG
AGTAAAAATGGCTATCGACGAAAACAAACAGAAAGCGTTGGCGGCAGCACTGGGCCAGATTGAGAAACAA
TTTGGTAAAGGCTCCATCATGCGCTCGAGAGATCCTCTAGATTTAAGAAGGAGATATACATATGACTAGC
AAAAGAAGCAAAGGTGAAGAACTGTTCACTGGTGTTGTTCCAATTCTGGTTGAACTGGATGGTGATGTTA
ATGGTCACAAATTTTCTGTCTCTGGTGAGGGTGAAGGTGATGCAACCTACGGTAAACTGACCCTGAAATT
TATTTGCACTACTGGTAAACTGCCTGTTCCGTGGCCAACCCTGGTCACTACTCTGACTTGGGGTGTTCAA
TGCTTTGCTCGTTACCCAGATCACATGAAACAGCATGACTTTTTCAAGTCTGCCATGCCGGAAGGTTATG
TTCAGGAACGTACTATCTTTTTCAAAGATGACGGTAACTACAAGACCCGTGCTGAAGTCAAGTTTGAAGG
TGATACCCTGGTTAATCGTATCGAGCTGAAAGGTATTGATTTTAAAGAAGATGGTAACATTCTGGGTCAC
AAACTGGAATACAACGCTATTTCTGATAATGTATACATCACTGCTGACAAACAAAAGAATGGTATCAAAG
CTAATTTCAAAATTCGTCACAACATTGAAGATGGTAGCGTTCAACTGGCAGACCATTATCAACAAAATAC
TCCAATTGGCGATGGCCCTGTCCTGCTGCCAGACAACCATTACCTGTCCACCCAATCTCGTCTGTCTAAA
GATCCGAACGAAAAGCGCGATCACATGGTCCTGCTGGAGTTTGTAACCGCTGCTGGTATTACCCTGGGCA
TGGATGAACTGTATAAATAAATGTCCAGACCTGCAGGCATGCAAGCTCTAGAGGCATCAAATAAAACGAA
AGGCTCAGTCGAAAGACTGGGCCTTTCGTTTTATCTGTTGTTTGTCGGTGAACGCTCTCCTGAGTAGGAC
AAATCCGCCGCCCTAGACCTAGGGTACGGGTTTTGCTGCCCGCAAACGGGCTGTTCTGGTGTTGCTAGTT
TGTTATCAGAATCGCAGATCCGGCTTCAGCCGGTTTGCCGGCTGAAAGCGCTATTTCTTCCAGAATTGCC
ATGATTTTTTCCCCACGGGAGGCGTCACTGGCTCCCGTGTTGTCGGCAGCTGAGAGCGTTCACCGACAAA
CAACAGATAAAACGAAAGGCCCAGTCTTTCGACTGAGCCTTTCGTTTTATTTGATGCCTCTAGAGCTTGC
ATGCCTGCAGGTCTGGACATTTATTTGTATAGTTCATCCATGCCATGTGTAATCCCAGCAGCTGTTACAA
ACTCAAGAAGGACCATGTGGTCTCTCTTTTCGTTGGGATCTTTCGAAAGGGCAGATTGATAGGACAGGTA
ATGGTTGTCTGGTAAAAGGACAGGGCCATCGCCAATTGGAGTATTTTGTTGATAATGGTCTGCTAGTTGA
ACGCTTCCATCTTCAATGTTGTGTCTAATTTTGAAGTTAACTTTGATTCCATTCTTTTGTTTGTCTGCCA
TGATGTATACATTGTGTGAGTTATAGTTGTATTCCAATTTGTGTCCAAGAATGTTTCCATCTTCTTTAAA
ATCAATACCTTTTAACTCGATTCTATTAACAAGGGTATCACCTTCAAACTTGACTTCAGCACGTGTCTTG
TAGTTCCCGTCATCTTTGAAAAATATAGTTCTTTCCTGTACATAACCTTCGGGCATGGCACTCTTGAAAA
AGTCATGCTGTTTCATATGATCTGGGTATCTCGCAAAGCATTGAAGACCATAACCGAAAGTAGTGACAAG
TGTTGGCCATGGAACAGGTAGTTTTCCAGTAGTGCAAATAAATTTAAGGGTAAGTTTTCCGTATGTTGCA
TCACCTTCACCCTCTCCACTGACAGAAAATTTGTGCCCATTAACATCACCATCTAATTCAACAAGAATTG
GGACAACTCCAGTGAAAAGTTCTTCTCCTTTACTCATATGTATATCTCCTTCTTAAATCTAGAGGATCTC
TCGAGCGCATGATGGAGCCTTTACCAAATTGTTTCTCAATCTGGCCCAGTGCTGCCGCCAACGCTTTCTG
TTTGTTTTCGTCGATAGCCATTTTTACTCCTGTCATGCCGGGTAATACCGGATAGTCAATATGTTCTGTT
GAAGCAATTATACTGTATGCTCATACAGTATCAAGTGTTTTGTAGAAATTGTTGCCACAAGGTCTGCAAG
GATCCATCGAGGTGTTGATTCGATAAGCAGCATCGCCTGTTTCAGGCTGTCTATGTGTGACTGTTGAGCT
GTAACAAGTTGTCTCAGGTGTTCAATTTCATGTTCTAGTTGCTTTGTTTTACTGGTTTCACCTGTTCTAT
TAGGTGTTACATGCTGTTCATCTGTTACATTGTCGATCTGTTCATGGTGAACAGCTTTGAATGCACCAAA
AACTCGTAAAAGCTCTGATGTATCTATCTTTTTTACACCGTTTTCATCTGTGCATATGGACAGTTTTCCC
TTTGATATGTAACGGTGAACAGTTGTTCTACTTTTGTTTGTTAGTCTTGATGCTTCACTGATAGATACAA
GAGCCATAAGAACCTCAGATCCTTCCGTATTTAGCCAGTATGTTCTCTAGTGTGGTTCGTTGTTTTTGCG
TGAGCCATGAGAACGAACCATTGAGATCATACTTACTTTGCATGTCACTCAAAAATTTTGCCTCAAAACT
GGTGAGCTGAATTTTTGCAGTTAAAGCATCGTGTAGTGTTTTTCTTAGTCCGTTATGTAGGTAGGAATCT
GATGTAATGGTTGTTGGTATTTTGTCACCATTCATTTTTATCTGGTTGTTCTCAAGTTCGGTTACGAGAT
CCATTTGTCTATCTAGTTCAACTTGGAAAATCAACGTATCAGTCGGGCGGCCTCGCTTATCAACCACCAA
TTTCATATTGCTGTAAGTGTTTAAATCTTTACTTATTGGTTTCAAAACCCATTGGTTAAGCCTTTTAAAC
TCATGGTAGTTATTTTCAAGCATTAACATGAACTTAAATTCATCAAGGCTAATCTCTATATTTGCCTTGT
GAGTTTTCTTTTGTGTTAGTTCTTTTAATAACCACTCATAAATCCTCATAGAGTATTTGTTTTCAAAAGA
CTTAACATGTTCCAGATTATATTTTATGAATTTTTTTAACTGGAAAAGATAAGGCAATATCTCTTCACTA
AAAACTAATTCTAATTTTTCGCTTGAGAACTTGGCATAGTTTGTCCACTGGAAAATCTCAAAGCCTTTAA
CCAAAGGATTCCTGATTTCCACAGTTCTCGTCATCAGCTCTCTGGTTGCTTTAGCTAATACACCATAAGC
ATTTTCCCTACTGATGTTCATCATCTGAGCGTATTGGTTATAAGTGAACGATACCGTCCGTTCTTTCCTT
GTAGGGTTTTCAATCGTGGGGTTGAGTAGTGCCACACAGCATAAAATTAGCTTGGTTTCATGCTCCGTTA
AGTCATAGCGACTAATCGCTAGTTCATTTGCTTTGAAAACAACTAATTCAGACATACATCTCAATTGGTC
TAGGTGATTTTAATCACTATACCAATTGAGATGGGCTAGTCAATGATAATTACTAGTCCTTTTCCTTTGA
GTTGTGGGTATCTGTAAATTCTGCTAGACCTTTGCTGGAAAACTTGTAAATTCTGCTAGACCCTCTGTAA
ATTCCGCTAGACCTTTGTGTGTTTTTTTTGTTTATATTCAAGTGGTTATAATTTATAGAATAAAGAAAGA
ATAAAAAAAGATAAAAAGAATAGATCCCAGCCCTGTGTAT
Features (pLannotate 1.2.2; 15 found; start..end, strand, type, name):
    497..591     -  terminator     lambda t0 terminator: transcription terminator from phage lambda
    625..1416    -  CDS            neo: KKA2_KLEPN - Also known as kan, nptII. Experimental evidence at protein level: Swiss-Prot protein existence level 1. Resistance to kanamycin, neomycin, paromomycin, ribostamycin, butirosin and gentamicin B. From Klebsiella pneumoniae.
   1448..1567    -  CDS            tnpA (fragment): TN5P_ECOLX - Also known as tnp. Experimental evidence at protein level: Swiss-Prot protein existence level 1. Mediates transposition of transposon Tn5 by a 'cut and paste' mechanism. First, the monomeric transposase binds the 19 bp inverted DNA repeats flanking the transposon. Then, dimerization of the DNA- bound transposase creates a synaptic DNA complex. After nicking of the first DNA strand, excision of the transposon proceeds through a series of intermediates. The transposase then mediates the insertion of the transposon at a new site by strand transfer. The activity of the wild- type tran
   1697..1742    +  promoter       recA (ΔLexA) promoter (fragment): constitutively active E. coli recA promoter lacking the LexA binding site (Brent and Ptashne, 1981)
   1758..1844    +  CDS            RecA (fragment): DNA repair protein from E. coli; recA
   1897..2607    +  CDS            mCerulean: mCerulean is a basic (constitutively fluorescent) cyan fluorescent protein published in 2005, derived from Aequorea victoria. It is reported to be a very rapidly-maturing monomer.
   2618..2637    +  misc_feature   MCS (fragment): pUC18/19 multiple cloning site
   2648..2734    +  terminator     rrnB T1 terminator: Escherichia coli rrnB; transcription terminator T1 from the E. coli rrnB gene
   2922..2993    -  terminator     rrnB T1 terminator: transcription terminator T1 from the E. coli rrnB gene
   3004..3023    -  misc_feature   MCS (fragment): pUC18/19 multiple cloning site
   3034..3747    -  CDS            11: 11 is a basic (constitutively fluorescent) green fluorescent protein published in 1996, derived from Aequorea victoria.
   3785..3871    -  CDS            RecA (fragment): DNA repair protein from E. coli; recA
   3887..3932    -  promoter       recA (ΔLexA) promoter (fragment): constitutively active E. coli recA promoter lacking the LexA binding site (Brent and Ptashne, 1981)
   4355..5305    -  CDS            Rep101: RepA protein needed for replication with the pSC101 origin; rep101
   5353..5       -  rep_origin     pSC101 ori (across the origin): low-copy replication origin that requires the Rep101 protein
