[The description below was written by a language model from this plasmid's Addgene catalogue record and pLannotate feature annotations shown in this document.]
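Description:
PrecA-CFP--PrecA-YFP is a low-copy bacterial expression plasmid of about 5.6 kb. It is built on the UA_66 backbone from the Zaslaver promoter-reporter collection and assembled by Gibson cloning. It replicates through the pSC101 origin together with its Rep101 (RepA) initiator protein, which keeps copy number low. Selection is with kanamycin through the neo/nptII aminoglycoside phosphotransferase gene, which is followed by a lambda t0 terminator. A short Tn5 transposase fragment next to the marker appears to be a remnant of the resistance cassette's origin rather than a functional element.

The payload is two independent reporter cassettes, each driven by a copy of the E. coli recA promoter. The cassettes are arranged convergently, so transcription from each runs toward the other. In each cassette, the promoter region carries a short stretch of the recA coding sequence, as expected for a native promoter fragment cloned from the genome. This is followed by the fluorescent protein gene, a small multiple-cloning-site remnant and an rrnB T1 terminator. One cassette encodes a cyan protein annotated as mCerulean. The other encodes an Aequorea GFP-family variant that the automated annotation labels as green but that the catalogue entry identifies as YFP. The annotation tool matched only a fragment of each promoter to a LexA-site-deleted recA promoter, so this should not be read as evidence that the LexA operator is absent. The record does not state whether it is present.

Because the same SOS-associated promoter drives two spectrally distinct reporters in one cell, the plasmid can serve as a same-promoter comparison for dual-colour reporter pairs. The associated work examined whether combined single-cell gene expression dynamics predict antibiotic survival.
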