Addgene plasmid #228097: PrecA-CFP--PrecA-YFP
Purpose: recA promoter driving expression of CFP reporter and recA promoter driving expression of YFP reporter
Depositing lab: Mary Dunlop. Depositing organization: Boston University Main Campus. Publication: Evaluating the predictive power of combined gene expression dynamics from single cells on antibiotic survival. Alnahhas RN, Andreani V, Dunlop MJ. mSystems. 2025 May 20:e0158824. doi: 10.1128/msystems.01588-24. PubMed 40391890.
Backbone
  Vector backbone: UA_66
  Backbone manufacturer: Zaslaver Collection
  Backbone size w/o insert (bp): 3000
  Total vector size (bp): 5573
  Vector type: Bacterial Expression
Growth in bacteria
  Bacterial resistance: Kanamycin, 50 μg/mL
  Growth temperature: 37°C
  Growth strain: DH5alpha
  Copy number: Low Copy
Gene/Insert
  Gene/Insert name: CFP & YFP
  Species: Synthetic
  Promoter: recA & recA
  Cloning method: Gibson Cloning
  Sequencing primers: 5′ GGCAATTCCGACGTCTAAGA; 3′ GAACACCTGAGACAACTTGT
Resource information
  A portion of this plasmid was derived from a plasmid made by: Backbone and promoters from Zaslaver 2006 paper collection
Terms and licenses: Academic/Nonprofit Terms; Industry Terms: Not Available to Industry
How to cite: PrecA-CFP--PrecA-YFP was a gift from Mary Dunlop (Addgene plasmid # 228097 ; http://n2t.net/addgene:228097 ; RRID:Addgene_228097)
